Addgene plasmid #24932: pGFP-HBx NESM
Depositing lab: Xin Wang. Publication: Interaction of the hepatitis B virus X protein with the Crm1-dependent nuclear export pathway. Forgues M, Marrogi AJ, Spillare EA, Wu CG, Yang Q, Yoshida M, Wang XW. J Biol Chem. 2001 Jun 22. 276(25):22797-803. 10.1074/jbc.M101259200 PubMed 11287420.
Backbone
  Vector backbone: pEGFP-C2
  Backbone manufacturer: Clontech
  Backbone size w/o insert (bp): 4700
  Vector type: Mammalian Expression
Growth in bacteria
  Bacterial resistance: Kanamycin, 50 μg/mL
  Growth temperature: 37°C
  Growth strain: DH5alpha
  Copy number: High Copy
Gene/Insert
  Gene/Insert name: HBx
  Species: HBV
  Insert size (bp): 529
  Mutation: L98A,G99A,L100A
  Tag / fusion protein: EGFP (N terminal on insert); HA (C terminal on insert)
  Cloning method: Restriction Enzyme; 5′ cloning site HindIII (not destroyed); 3′ cloning site ApaI (not destroyed)
  Sequencing primers: 5′ CMV-F, EGFP-C; 3′ SV40pA-R
Terms and licenses: Academic/Nonprofit Terms; Industry Terms: Not Available to Industry
How to cite: pGFP-HBx NESM was a gift from Xin Wang (Addgene plasmid # 24932 ; http://n2t.net/addgene:24932 ; RRID:Addgene_24932)
