[The description below was written by a language model from this plasmid's Addgene catalogue record and pLannotate feature annotations shown in this document.]
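Description:
pGFP-HBx NESM is a mammalian expression plasmid built on the Clontech pEGFP-C2 backbone. It encodes the hepatitis B virus X protein (HBx) fused at its N terminus to EGFP and, according to the catalogue entry, carrying a C-terminal HA tag; the HA tag is not called out separately in the feature table. The HBx insert was cloned between HindIII and ApaI sites, both retained, downstream of and in frame with EGFP. The fusion is transcribed from the human cytomegalovirus immediate early enhancer and promoter and terminated by the SV40 polyadenylation signal. The HBx coding sequence carries three alanine substitutions, L98A, G99A and L100A. The plasmid name and the associated publication on HBx and Crm1-dependent nuclear export indicate that these substitutions disrupt a nuclear export signal motif in the protein.

The plasmid is propagated in E. coli at high copy number from a ColE1/pUC-type origin, with kanamycin selection. Resistance comes from the Tn5 NeoR/KanR aminoglycoside phosphotransferase gene, which is driven by a bacterial bla promoter placed in tandem with the SV40 enhancer/early promoter and followed by the HSV TK polyadenylation signal. The same cassette can therefore support G418 selection in mammalian cells. An f1 origin is also present for single-stranded DNA production. The short fragments annotated as large T antigen, ble and bGH poly(A) appear to be backbone remnants or partial matches rather than functional elements.

The construct is suited to transfecting mammalian cells and following the subcellular localisation of the export-signal mutant HBx by green fluorescence. This would most likely be done in comparison with a wild-type GFP-HBx fusion, although the record does not describe such a companion construct.
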