Features (pLannotate 1.2.2; 16 found; start..end, strand, type, name):
     61..364     +  enhancer       CMV enhancer: human cytomegalovirus immediate early enhancer
    365..568     +  promoter       CMV promoter: human cytomegalovirus (CMV) immediate early promoter
    613..1329    +  CDS            EGFP: EGFP is a basic (constitutively fluorescent) green fluorescent protein published in 1996, derived from Aequorea victoria. It is reported to be a rapidly-maturing weak dimer with moderate acid sensitivity.
   1335..1361    +  misc_feature   MCS (fragment): multiple cloning site
   1381..1842    +  CDS            X: X_HBVC1 - Experimental evidence at protein level: Swiss-Prot protein existence level 1. Multifunctional protein that plays a role in silencing host antiviral defenses and promoting viral transcription. Does not seem to be essential for HBV infection. May be directly involved in development of cirrhosis and liver cancer (hepatocellular carcinoma). Most of cytosolic activities involve modulation of cytosolic calcium. The effect on apoptosis is controversial depending on the cell types in which the studies have been conducted. May induce apoptosis by localizing in mitochondria and causing loss of
   1879..1896    +  misc_feature   MCS (fragment): multiple cloning site
   1908..1992    +  CDS            large T antigen (fragment): large T antigen from SV40 (simian virus 40)
   2015..2136    +  polyA_signal   SV40 poly(A) signal: SV40 polyadenylation signal
   2170..2598    -  rep_origin     f1 ori (sequence partly withheld): f1 bacteriophage origin of replication; arrow indicates direction of (+) strand synthesis
   2625..2729    +  promoter       AmpR promoter: bla
   2731..3088    +  promoter       SV40 promoter: SV40 enhancer and early promoter
   3123..3917    +  CDS            NeoR/KanR: aminoglycoside phosphotransferase from Tn5; aph(3')-II (or nptII); confers resistance to neomycin, kanamycin, and G418 (Geneticin®)
   3938..4090    +  CDS            ble (fragment): BLE_KLEPN - Experimental evidence at protein level: Swiss-Prot protein existence level 1. Binding protein with a strong affinity to the bleomycin family of antibiotics. Binds to CL990; an antimitotic-antibiotic compound. From Klebsiella pneumoniae.
   4149..4196    +  polyA_signal   HSV TK poly(A) signal: herpes simplex virus thymidine kinase polyadenylation signal (Cole and Stacy, 1985)
   4287..4303    -  polyA_signal   bGH poly(A) signal (fragment): bovine growth hormone polyadenylation signal
   4525..5113    +  rep_origin     ori: high-copy-number ColE1/pMB1/pBR322/pUC origin of replication
>Addgene plasmid #24932 | pGFP-HBx NESM | addgene full sequence | sequence record 157161 | Addgene assembled sequence
TAGTTATTAATAGTAATCAATTACGGGGTCATTAGTTCATAGCCCATATATGGAGTTCCGCGTTACATAA
CTTACGGTAAATGGCCCGCCTGGCTGACCGCCCAACGACCCCCGCCCATTGACGTCAATAATGACGTATG
TTCCCATAGTAACGCCAATAGGGACTTTCCATTGACGTCAATGGGTGGAGTATTTACGGTAAACTGCCCA
CTTGGCAGTACATCAAGTGTATCATATGCCAAGTACGCCCCCTATTGACGTCAATGACGGTAAATGGCCC
GCCTGGCATTATGCCCAGTACATGACCTTATGGGACTTTCCTACTTGGCAGTACATCTACGTATTAGTCA
TCGCTATTACCATGGTGATGCGGTTTTGGCAGTACATCAATGGGCGTGGATAGCGGTTTGACTCACGGGG
ATTTCCAAGTCTCCACCCCATTGACGTCAATGGGAGTTTGTTTTGGCACCAAAATCAACGGGACTTTCCA
AAATGTCGTAACAACTCCGCCCCATTGACGCAAATGGGCGGTAGGCGTGTACGGTGGGAGGTCTATATAA
GCAGAGCTGGTTTAGTGAACCGTCAGATCCGCTAGCGCTACCGGTCGCCACCATGGTGAGCAAGGGCGAG
GAGCTGTTCACCGGGGTGGTGCCCATCCTGGTCGAGCTGGACGGCGACGTAAACGGCCACAAGTTCAGCG
TGTCCGGCGAGGGCGAGGGCGATGCCACCTACGGCAAGCTGACCCTGAAGTTCATCTGCACCACCGGCAA
GCTGCCCGTGCCCTGGCCCACCCTCGTGACCACCCTGACCTACGGCGTGCAGTGCTTCAGCCGCTACCCC
GACCACATGAAGCAGCACGACTTCTTCAAGTCCGCCATGCCCGAAGGCTACGTCCAGGAGCGCACCATCT
TCTTCAAGGACGACGGCAACTACAAGACCCGCGCCGAGGTGAAGTTCGAGGGCGACACCCTGGTGAACCG
CATCGAGCTGAAGGGCATCGACTTCAAGGAGGACGGCAACATCCTGGGGCACAAGCTGGAGTACAACTAC
AACAGCCACAACGTCTATATCATGGCCGACAAGCAGAAGAACGGCATCAAGGTGAACTTCAAGATCCGCC
ACAACATCGAGGACGGCAGCGTGCAGCTCGCCGACCACTACCAGCAGAACACCCCCATCGGCGACGGCCC
CGTGCTGCTGCCCGACAACCACTACCTGAGCACCCAGTCCGCCCTGAGCAAAGACCCCAACGAGAAGCGC
GATCACATGGTCCTGCTGGAGTTCGTGACCGCCGCCGGGATCACTCTCGGCATGGACGAGCTGTACAAGT
CCGGCCGGACTCAGATCTCGAGCTCAAGCTTGGTACCGAGCTCGGATCTGATGGCTGCTCGGGTGTGCTG
CCAACTGGATCCTGCGCGGGACGTCCTTTGTCTACGTCCCGTCGGCGCTGAATCCCGCGGACGACCCGTC
TCGGGGCCGTTTGGGCCTCTACCGTCCCTTGCTTTCTCTGCCGTTCCAGCCGACCACGGGGCGCACCTCT
CTTTACGCGGTCTCCCCGTCTGTGCCTTCTCATCTGCCGGACCGTGTGCACTTCGCTTCACCTCTGCACG
TCGCATGGAGACCACCGTGAACGGCCACCAGGTCTTGCCCAAGCTCTTACATAAGAGGACTGCTGCTGCA
TCAGCAATGTCAACAACCGACCTTGAGGCATACTTCAAAGACTGTTTGTTTAAAGACTGGGAGGAGTTGG
GGGAGGAGATTAGGTTAAAGGTCTTTGTACTAGGAGGCTGTAGGCATAAATTGGTCTGTTCACCAGCACC
ATGCAACTTTTTCACCTCTGCCTCTAGATACCCTTATGATGTGCCAGATTATGCCTGAGGGCCCGGGATC
CACCGGATCTAGATAACTGATCATAATCAGCCATACCACATTTGTAGAGGTTTTACTTGCTTTAAAAAAC
CTCCCACACCTCCCCCTGAACCTGAAACATAAAATGAATGCAATTGTTGTTGTTAACTTGTTTATTGCAG
CTTATAATGGTTACAAATAAAGCAATAGCATCACAAATTTCACAAATAAAGCATTTTTTTCACTGCATTC
TAGTTGTGGTTTGTCCAAACTCATCAATGTATCTTAACGCGTAAATTGTAAGCGTTAATATTTTGTTAAA
ATTCGCGTTAAATTTTTGTTAAATCAGCTCATTTTTTAACCAATAGGCCGAAATCGGCAAAATCCCTTAT
AAATCAAAAGAATAGACCGAGATAGGGT
[37 nt withheld, positions 2269-2305]
AAAGAACGTGGACTCCAACGTCAAAGG
[49 nt withheld, positions 2333-2381]
T
[91 nt withheld, positions 2383-2473]
G
[124 nt withheld, positions 2475-2598]
CAGGTGGCACTTTTCGGGGAAATGTGCGCGGAACCCCTATTTGTTTATTTTTCTAAATACATTCAAATAT
GTATCCGCTCATGAGACAATAACCCTGATAAATGCTTCAATAATATTGAAAAAGGAAGAGTCCTGAGGCG
GAAAGAACCAGCTGTGGAATGTGTGTCAGTTAGGGTGTGGAAAGTCCCCAGGCTCCCCAGCAGGCAGAAG
TATGCAAAGCATGCATCTCAATTAGTCAGCAACCAGGTGTGGAAAGTCCCCAGGCTCCCCAGCAGGCAGA
AGTATGCAAAGCATGCATCTCAATTAGTCAGCAACCATAGTCCCGCCCCTAACTCCGCCCATCCCGCCCC
TAACTCCGCCCAGTTCCGCCCATTCTCCGCCCCATGGCTGACTAATTTTTTTTATTTATGCAGAGGCCGA
GGCCGCCTCGGCCTCTGAGCTATTCCAGAAGTAGTGAGGAGGCTTTTTTGGAGGCCTAGGCTTTTGCAAA
GATCGATCAAGAGACAGGATGAGGATCGTTTCGCATGATTGAACAAGATGGATTGCACGCAGGTTCTCCG
GCCGCTTGGGTGGAGAGGCTATTCGGCTATGACTGGGCACAACAGACAATCGGCTGCTCTGATGCCGCCG
TGTTCCGGCTGTCAGCGCAGGGGCGCCCGGTTCTTTTTGTCAAGACCGACCTGTCCGGTGCCCTGAATGA
ACTGCAAGACGAGGCAGCGCGGCTATCGTGGCTGGCCACGACGGGCGTTCCTTGCGCAGCTGTGCTCGAC
GTTGTCACTGAAGCGGGAAGGGACTGGCTGCTATTGGGCGAAGTGCCGGGGCAGGATCTCCTGTCATCTC
ACCTTGCTCCTGCCGAGAAAGTATCCATCATGGCTGATGCAATGCGGCGGCTGCATACGCTTGATCCGGC
TACCTGCCCATTCGACCACCAAGCGAAACATCGCATCGAGCGAGCACGTACTCGGATGGAAGCCGGTCTT
GTCGATCAGGATGATCTGGACGAAGAGCATCAGGGGCTCGCGCCAGCCGAACTGTTCGCCAGGCTCAAGG
CGAGCATGCCCGACGGCGAGGATCTCGTCGTGACCCATGGCGATGCCTGCTTGCCGAATATCATGGTGGA
AAATGGCCGCTTTTCTGGATTCATCGACTGTGGCCGGCTGGGTGTGGCGGACCGCTATCAGGACATAGCG
TTGGCTACCCGTGATATTGCTGAAGAGCTTGGCGGCGAATGGGCTGACCGCTTCCTCGTGCTTTACGGTA
TCGCCGCTCCCGATTCGCAGCGCATCGCCTTCTATCGCCTTCTTGACGAGTTCTTCTGAGCGGGACTCTG
GGGTTCGAAATGACCGACCAAGCGACGCCCAACCTGCCATCACGAGATTTCGATTCCACCGCCGCCTTCT
ATGAAAGGTTGGGCTTCGGAATCGTTTTCCGGGACGCCGGCTGGATGATCCTCCAGCGCGGGGATCTCAT
GCTGGAGTTCTTCGCCCACCCTAGGGGGAGGCTAACTGAAACACGGAAGGAGACAATACCGGAAGGAACC
CGCGCTATGACGGCAATAAAAAGACAGAATAAAACGCACGGTGTTGGGTCGTTTGTTCATAAACGCGGGG
TTCGGTCCCAGGGCTGGCACTCTGTCGATACCCCACCGAGACCCCATTGGGGCCAATACGCCCGCGTTTC
TTCCTTTTCCCCACCCCACCCCCCAAGTTCGGGTGAAGGCCCAGGGCTCGCAGCCAACGTCGGGGCGGCA
GGCCCTGCCATAGCCTCAGGTTACTCATATATACTTTAGATTGATTTAAAACTTCATTTTTAATTTAAAA
GGATCTAGGTGAAGATCCTTTTTGATAATCTCATGACCAAAATCCCTTAACGTGAGTTTTCGTTCCACTG
AGCGTCAGACCCCGTAGAAAAGATCAAAGGATCTTCTTGAGATCCTTTTTTTCTGCGCGTAATCTGCTGC
TTGCAAACAAAAAAACCACCGCTACCAGCGGTGGTTTGTTTGCCGGATCAAGAGCTACCAACTCTTTTTC
CGAAGGTAACTGGCTTCAGCAGAGCGCAGATACCAAATACTGTCCTTCTAGTGTAGCCGTAGTTAGGCCA
CCACTTCAAGAACTCTGTAGCACCGCCTACATACCTCGCTCTGCTAATCCTGTTACCAGTGGCTGCTGCC
AGTGGCGATAAGTCGTGTCTTACCGGGTTGGACTCAAGACGATAGTTACCGGATAAGGCGCAGCGGTCGG
GCTGAACGGGGGGTTCGTGCACACAGCCCAGCTTGGAGCGAACGACCTACACCGAACTGAGATACCTACA
GCGTGAGCTATGAGAAAGCGCCACGCTTCCCGAAGGGAGAAAGGCGGACAGGTATCCGGTAAGCGGCAGG
GTCGGAACAGGAGAGCGCACGAGGGAGCTTCCAGGGGGAAACGCCTGGTATCTTTATAGTCCTGTCGGGT
TTCGCCACCTCTGACTTGAGCGTCGATTTTTGTGATGCTCGTCAGGGGGGCGGAGCCTATGGAAAAACGC
CAGCAACGCGGCCTTTTTACGGTTCCTGGCCTTTTGCTGGCCTTTTGCTCACATGTTCTTTCCTGCGTTA
TCCCCTGATTCTGTGGATAACCGTATTACCGCCATGCAT
