>Addgene plasmid #24932 | pGFP-HBx NESM | addgene partial sequence | sequence record 157162 | EGFP-C 5'-CATGGTCCTGCTGGAGTTCGTG-3'
AGTCCGGCCGGACTCAGATCTCGAGCTCAAGCTTGGTACCGAGCTCGGATCTGATGGCTGCTCGGGTGTG
CTGCCAACTGGATCCTGCGCGGGACGTCCTTTGTCTACGTCCCGTCGGCGCTGAATCCCGCGGACGACCC
GTCTCGGGGCCGTTTGGGCCTCTACCGTCCCTTGCTTTCTCTGCCGTTCCAGCCGACCACGGGGCGCACC
TCTCTTTACGCGGTCTCCCCGTCTGTGCCTTCTCATCTGCCGGACCGTGTGCACTTCGCTTCACCTCTGC
ACGTCGCATGGAGACCACCGTGAACGGCCACCAGGTCTTGCCCAAGCTCTTACATAAGAGGACTGCTGCT
GCATCAGCAATGTCAACAACCGACCTTGAGGCATACTTCAAAGACTGTTTGTTTAAAGACTGGGAGGAGT
TGGGGGAGGAGATTAGGTTAAAGGTCTTTGTACTAGGAGGCTGTAGGCATAAATTGGTCTGTTCACCAGC
ACCATGCAACTTTTTCACCTCTGCCTCTAGATACCCTTATGATGTGCCAGATTATGCCTGAGGGCCCGGG
ATCCACCGGATCTAGATAACTGATCATAATCAGCCATACCACATTTGTAGAGGTTTTACTTGCTTTAAAA
AACCTCCCACAC
